Addgene plasmid #19172: PL-452 N-YPet
Depositing lab: Patrik Verstreken. Depositing organization: Vlaams Instituut voor Biotechnologie (VIB, vzw). Publication: Recombineering-mediated tagging of Drosophila genomic constructs for in vivo localization and acute protein inactivation. Venken KJ, Kasprowicz J, Kuenen S, Yan J, Hassan BA, Verstreken P. Nucleic Acids Res. 2008 Oct;36(18):e114. doi: 10.1093/nar/gkn486. Epub 2008 Aug 1. PubMed 18676454.
Backbone
  Vector backbone: PL-452
  Backbone size w/o insert (bp): 4823
  Vector type: Cre/Lox
Growth in bacteria
  Bacterial resistance: Kanamycin, 50 μg/mL
  Growth temperature: 37°C
  Growth strain: DH5alpha
  Copy number: High Copy
Gene/Insert
  Gene/Insert name: YPet (alt name: YPet-PL-452)
  Species: jellyfish
  Insert size (bp): 717
  Cloning method: Restriction Enzyme; 5′ cloning site KpnI (not destroyed); 3′ cloning site NheI (not destroyed)
  Sequencing primers: 5′ n/a
Resource information
  A portion of this plasmid was derived from a plasmid made by: Dr. Patrick Daugherty, UCSB
Terms and licenses: Academic/Nonprofit Terms; Industry Terms: Not Available to Industry
How to cite: PL-452 N-YPet was a gift from Patrik Verstreken (Addgene plasmid # 19172 ; http://n2t.net/addgene:19172 ; RRID:Addgene_19172)
