[The description below was written by a language model from this plasmid's Addgene catalogue record.]
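Description:
PL-452 N-YPet is a high-copy bacterial plasmid built on the PL-452 backbone (about 4.8 kb without insert) and classed as a Cre/Lox vector. It is propagated in standard E. coli cloning strains under kanamycin selection. The record does not include a feature table, so the origin of replication, the promoters, and the exact arrangement of lox sites and selection cassette are not stated. PL-452 is generally known as a recombineering template carrying a loxP-flanked selectable marker, but this layout cannot be confirmed from the fields given.

The insert is the coding sequence for YPet, a roughly 0.7 kb yellow fluorescent protein variant of jellyfish origin, cloned between KpnI and NheI sites that both remain intact. Part of the plasmid was derived from material made in another laboratory. The "N" in the name suggests a configuration for tagging the amino terminus of a target protein, though the record does not say so explicitly.

According to the associated publication, the plasmid belongs to a toolkit for recombineering-mediated tagging of Drosophila genomic constructs, aimed at in vivo protein localization and acute protein inactivation. In that kind of workflow, a plasmid like this serves as a PCR template: the tag and linked selectable marker are amplified with homology arms and recombined into a genomic clone in bacteria. Recombinants are selected by drug resistance, and the marker is then excised with Cre to leave the fluorescent tag fused in frame to the gene of interest. No promoter for YPet is recorded, which fits a tag meant to be expressed under the target gene's own regulatory sequences.
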