>Addgene plasmid #19172 | PL-452 N-YPet | depositor partial sequence | sequence record 8938 | Author sequence
ATGTCTAAAGGTGAAGAATTATTCACTGGTGTTGTCCCAATTTTGGTTGAATTAGATGGTGATGTTAATG
GTCACAAATTTTCTGTCTCCGGTGAAGGTGAAGGTGATGCTACGTACGGTAAATTGACCTTAAAATTACT
CTGTACTACTGGTAAATTGCCAGTTCCATGGCCAACCTTAGTCACTACTTTAGGTTATGGTGTTCAATGT
TTTGCTAGATACCCAGATCATATGAAACAACATGACTTTTTCAAGTCTGCCATGCCAGAAGGTTATGTTC
AAGAAAGAACTATTTTTTTCAAAGATGACGGTAACTACAAGACCAGAGCTGAAGTCAAGTTTGAAGGTGA
TACCTTAGTTAATAGAATCGAATTAAAAGGTATTGATTTTAAAGAAGATGGTAACATTTTAGGTCACAAA
TTGGAATACAACTATAACTCTCACAATGTTTACATCACTGCTGACAAACAAAAGAATGGTATCAAAGCTA
ACTTCAAAATTAGACACAACATTGAAGATGGTGGTGTTCAATTAGCTGACCATTATCAACAAAATACTCC
AATTGGTGATGGTCCAGTCTTGTTACCAGACAACCATTACTTATCCTATCAATCTGCCTTATTCAAAGAT
CCAAACGAAAAGAGAGACCACATGGTCTTGTTAGAATTTTTGACTGCTGCTGGTATTACCGAGGGTATGA
ATGAATTGTACAAAATAACTTCGTATAATGTATGCTATACGAAGTTATGCTAGCTTGGCTGCAGGTCGTC
GAAATTCTACCGGGTAGGGGAGGCGCTTTTCCCAAGGCAGTCTGGAGCATGCGCTTTAGCAGCCCCGCTG
GGCACTTGGCGCTACACAAGTGGCCTCTGGCCTCGCACACATTCCACATCCACCGGTAGGCGCCAACCGG
CTCCGTTCTTTGGTGGCCCCTTCGCGCCACCTTCTACTCCTCCCCTAGTCAGGAAGTTCCCCCCCGCCCC
GCAGCTCGCGTCGTGCAGGACGTGACAAATGGAAGTAGCACGTCTCACTAGTCTCGTGCAGATGGACAGC
ACCGCTGAGCAATGGAAGCGGGTAGGCCTTTGGGGCAGCGGCCAATAGCAGCTTTGCTCCTTCGCTTTCT
GGGCTCAGAGGCTGGGAAGGGGTGGGTCCGGGGGCGGGCTCAGGGGCGGGCTCAGGGGCGGGGCGGGCGC
CCGAAGGTCCTCCGGAGGCCCGGCATTCTGCACGCTTCAAAAGCGCACGTCTGCCGCGCTGTTCTCCTCT
TCCTCATCTCCGGGCCTTTCGACCTGCAGCCTGTTGACAATTAATCATCGGCATAGTATATCGGCATAGT
ATAATACGACAAGGTGAGGAACTAAACCATGGGATCGGCCATTGAACAAGATGGATTGCACGCAGGTTCT
CCGGCCGCTTGGGTGGAGAGGCTATTCGGCTATGACTGGGCACAACAGACAATCGGCTGCTCTGATGCCG
CCGTGTTCCGGCTGTCAGCGCAGGGGCGCCCGGTTCTTTTTGTCAAGACCGACCTGTCCGGTGCCCTGAA
TGAACTGCAGGACGAGGCAGCGCGGCTATCGTGGCTGGCCACGACGGGCGTTCCTTGCGCAGCTGTGCTC
GACGTTGTCACTGAAGCGGGAAGGGACTGGCTGCTATTGGGCGAAGTGCCGGGGCAGGATCTCCTGTCAT
CTCACCTTGCTCCTGCCGAGAAAGTATCCATCATGGCTGATGCAATGCGGCGGCTGCATACGCTTGATCC
GGCTACCTGCCCATTCGACCACCAAGCGAAACATCGCATCGAGCGAGCACGTACTCGGATGGAAGCCGGT
CTTGTCGATCAGGATGATCTGGACGAAGAGCATCAGGGGCTCGCGCCAGCCGAACTGTTCGCCAGGCTCA
AGGCGCGCATGCCCGACGGCGATGATCTCGTCGTGACCCATGGCGATGCCTGCTTGCCGAATATCATGGT
GGAAAATGGCCGCTTTTCTGGATTCATCGACTGTGGCCGGCTGGGTGTGGCGGACCGCTATCAGGACATA
GCGTTGGCTACCCGTGATATTGCTGAAGAGCTTGGCGGCGAATGGGCTGACCGCTTCCTCGTGCTTTACG
GTATCGCCGCTCCCGATTCGCAGCGCATCGCCTTCTATCGCCTTCTTGACGAGTTCTTCTGAGGGGATCA
ATTCTCTAGAGCTCGCTGATCAGCCTCGACTGTGCCTTCTAGTTGCCAGCCATCTGTTGTTTGCCCCTCC
CCCGTGCCTTCCTTGACCCTGGAAGGTGCCACTCCCACTGTCCTTTCCTAATAAAATGAGGAAATTGCAT
CGCATTGTCTGAGTAGGTGTCATTCTATTCTGGGGGGTGGGGTGGGGCAGGACAGCAAGGGGGAGGATTG
GGAAGACAATAGCAGGCATGCTGGGGATGCGGTGGGCTCTATGGCTTCTGAGGCGGAAAGAACCAGCTGG
GGCTCGACTAGAGCTTGCGGAACCCTTAATATAACTTCGTATAATGTATGCTATACGAAGTTATTAGGTC
CCTCGAGGGGATCCACTAGT
