>Addgene plasmid #19172 | PL-452 N-YPet | addgene partial sequence | sequence record 25029 | 19172 with MSCV-rev
CGCCTCCCCTACCCGGTAGAATTTCGACGACCTGCAGCCAAGCTAGCATAACTTCGTATAGCATACATTA
TACGAAGTTATTTTGTACAATTCATTCATACCCTCGGTAATACCAGCAGCAGTCAAAAATTCTAACAAGA
CCATGTGGTCTCTCTTTTCGTTTGGATCTTTGAATAAGGCAGATTGATAGGATAAGTAATGGTTGTCTGG
TAACAAGACTGGACCATCACCAATTGGAGTATTTTGTTGATAATGGTCAGCTAATTGAACACCACCATCT
TCAATGTTGTGTCTAATTTTGAAGTTAGCTTTGATACCATTCTTTTGTTTGTCAGCAGTGATGTAAACAT
TGTGAGAGTTATAGTTGTATTCCAATTTGTGACCTAAAATGTTACCATCTTCTTTAAAATCAATACCTTT
TAATTCGATTCTATTAACTAAGGTATCACCTTCAAACTTGACTTCAGCTCTGGTCTTGTAGTTACCGTCA
TCTTTGAAAAAAATAGTTCTTTCTTGAACATAACCTTCTGGCATGGCAGACTTGAAAAAGTCATGTTGTT
TCATATGATCTGGGTATCTAGCAAAACATTGAACACCATAACCTAAAGTAGTGACTAAGGTTGGCCATGG
AACTGGCAATTTACCAGTAGTACAGAGTAATTTTAAGGTCAATTTACCGTACGTAGCATCACCTTCACCT
TCACCGGAGACAGAAAATTTGTGACCATTAACATCACCATCTAATTCAACCAAAATTGGGACAACACCAG
TGAATAATTCTTCACCTTTAGACATGGNACCAGCTTTTGTTCCCTTTA
